Addgene plasmid #171196: pMSCV-miR30-shJAG1 #1
Purpose: Retroviral vector for U6 promoter driven expression empty miR30 based shJAG1 #1 (to be used in conjunction with Phoenix packaging cells).
Depositing lab: Masashi Narita. Depositing organization: Cancer Research UK Cambridge Institute (CRUK-CI), University of Cambridge. Publication: NOTCH1 mediates a switch between two distinct secretomes during senescence. Hoare M, Ito Y, Kang TW, Weekes MP, Matheson NJ, Patten DA, Shetty S, Parry AJ, Menon S, Salama R, Antrobus R, Tomimatsu K, Howat W, Lehner PJ, Zender L, Narita M. Nat Cell Biol. 2016 Sep;18(9):979-92. doi: 10.1038/ncb3397. Epub 2016 Aug 15. PubMed 27525720.
Backbone
  Vector backbone: pMSCV-miR30
  Backbone size w/o insert (bp): 7039
  Total vector size (bp): 7137
  Vector type: Mammalian Expression, Retroviral
  Selectable markers: Puromycin
Growth in bacteria
  Bacterial resistance: Ampicillin, 100 μg/mL
  Growth temperature: 37°C
  Growth strain: NEB Stable
  Copy number: High Copy
Gene/Insert
  Gene/Insert name: shJAG1 #1
  gRNA/shRNA sequence: GCGTGACCTGTGATGACTACT
  Species: H. sapiens (human)
  GenBank ID: NM_000214
  Promoter: U6
  Entrez Gene: JAG1 (a.k.a. AGS, AGS1, AHD, AWS, CD339, CMT2HH, DCHE, HJ1, JAGL1)
  Cloning method: Restriction Enzyme; 5′ cloning site XhoI (not destroyed); 3′ cloning site EcoRI (not destroyed)
  Sequencing primers: 5′ miR30_F gtaacttgaaagtatttcg
Terms and licenses: Academic/Nonprofit Terms; Industry Terms: Not Available to Industry
How to cite: pMSCV-miR30-shJAG1 #1 was a gift from Masashi Narita (Addgene plasmid # 171196 ; http://n2t.net/addgene:171196 ; RRID:Addgene_171196)
