[The description below was written by a language model from this plasmid's Addgene catalogue record and pLannotate feature annotations shown in this document.]
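Description:
pMSCV-miR30-shJAG1 #1 is a gammaretroviral shRNA vector built on the pMSCV-miR30 backbone for stable knockdown of human JAG1, which encodes the Notch ligand Jagged1. The catalogue lists a total size of about 7.1 kb, and the sequenced record of 7,106 nt is slightly shorter than that figure. The viral portion is framed by 5' and 3' long terminal repeats from murine embryonic stem cell virus. Downstream of the 5' LTR lie the MESV Ψ packaging signal and a truncated MMLV gag segment lacking its start codon, which together promote efficient encapsidation of the genomic RNA without encoding viral protein. Because gag, pol and env functions are absent (only a short env fragment remains outside the provirus), particles must be made in a packaging line. The record specifies Phoenix cells.

Between the LTRs, a human U6 RNA polymerase III promoter drives a miR-30a-based hairpin cassette. The JAG1-targeting stem-loop was cloned between retained XhoI and EcoRI sites and sits between the annotated 5' and 3' miR-30a flanking sequences, so the transcript is processed through the endogenous microRNA pathway into a mature silencing RNA. The purpose field contains the word "empty", apparently carried over from the parental vector, since the insert fields clearly describe a JAG1 hairpin. A mouse PGK promoter then expresses puromycin N-acetyltransferase, allowing selection of transduced mammalian cells.

In bacteria the plasmid replicates from a high-copy ColE1/pUC-type origin and is selected with ampicillin via β-lactamase. The remaining lac, rop, bom, lacZα and TcR annotations are non-functional backbone remnants. The associated publication concerns NOTCH1 signalling and secretome switching during cellular senescence, which is consistent with using the vector for JAG1 depletion in that setting.
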