Features (pLannotate 1.2.2; 21 found; start..end, strand, type, name):
    579..920     +  misc_feature   MESV Ψ: packaging signal of murine embryonic stem cell virus
    987..1403    +  CDS            gag (truncated): truncated Moloney murine leukemia virus (MMLV) gag gene lacking the start codon
   1646..1886    +  promoter       U6 promoter: RNA polymerase III promoter for human U6 snRNA
   1949..2042    +  ncRNA          5' miR-30a: sequence upstream of the 71-nt precursor of the human miR-30a microRNA (Zeng et al., 2002) miRNA
   2154..2266    +  ncRNA          3' miR-30a: sequence downstream of the 71-nt precursor of the human miR-30a microRNA (Zeng et al., 2002) miRNA
   2280..2779    +  promoter       PGK promoter: mouse phosphoglycerate kinase 1 promoter
   2800..3399    +  CDS            PuroR: puromycin N-acetyltransferase; pac from Streptomyces alboniger; confers resistance to puromycin
   3499..4013    +  LTR            3' LTR: 3' long terminal repeat from murine embryonic stem cell virus
   4175..4191    -  protein_bind   lac operator: The lac repressor binds to the lac operator to inhibit transcription in E. coli. This inhibition can be relieved by adding lactose or isopropyl-β-D-thiogalactopyranoside (IPTG). lac repressor encoded by lacI
   4199..4229    -  promoter       lac promoter: promoter for the E. coli lac operon
   4244..4265    -  protein_bind   CAP binding site: CAP binding activates transcription in the presence of cAMP. E. coli catabolite activator protein
   4278..4370    -  CDS            lacI (fragment): lac repressor; lacI; The lac repressor binds to the lac operator to inhibit transcription in E. coli. This inhibition can be relieved by adding lactose or isopropyl-β-D-thiogalactopyranoside (IPTG).
   4553..5141    -  rep_origin     ori: high-copy-number ColE1/pMB1/pBR322/pUC origin of replication
   5312..6172    -  CDS            AmpR: β-lactamase; bla; confers resistance to ampicillin, carbenicillin, and related antibiotics
   6173..6277    -  promoter       AmpR promoter: bla
   6372..6407    +  CDS            rop (fragment): Rop protein, which maintains plasmids at low copy number; rop
   6509..6608    +  misc_feature   bom (fragment): basis of mobility region from pBR322
   6614..6763    -  CDS            lacZα (fragment): LacZα fragment of β-galactosidase; lacZ fragment
   6763..6964    -  CDS            TcR (fragment): tetracycline efflux protein; tet; confers resistance to tetracycline
   6965..7063    +  CDS            env (fragment): murine leukemia virus gPr80 envelope polyprotein precursor; env; proteolytically cleaved into gp70SU and p15TM subunits
   7105..515     +  LTR            5' LTR (across the origin): 5' long terminal repeat from murine embryonic stem cell virus
>Addgene plasmid #171196 | pMSCV-miR30-shJAG1 #1 | addgene full sequence | sequence record 472205 | Addgene NGS Result
TGAAAGACCCCACCTGTAGGTTTGGCAAGCTAGCTTAAGTAACGCCATTTTGCAAGGCATGGAAAATACA
TAACTGAGAATAGAGAAGTTCAGATCAAGGTTAGGAACAGAGAGACAGCAGAATATGGGCCAAACAGGAT
ATCTGTGGTAAGCAGTTCCTGCCCCGGCTCAGGGCCAAGAACAGATGGTCCCCAGATGCGGTCCCGCCCT
CAGCAGTTTCTAGAGAACCATCAGATGTTTCCAGGGTGCCCCAAGGACCTGAAATGACCCTGTGCCTTAT
TTGAACTAACCAATCAGTTCGCTTCTCGCTTCTGTTCGCGCGCTTCTGCTCCCCGAGCTCAATAAAAGAG
CCCACAACCCCTCACTCGGCGCGCCAGTCCTCCGATAGACTGCGTCGCCCGGGTACCCGTATTCCCAATA
AAGCCTCTTGCTGTTTGCATCCGAATCGTGGACTCGCTGATCCTTGGGAGGGTCTCCTCAGATTGATTGA
CTGCCCACCTCGGGGGTCTTTCATTTGGAGGTTCCACCGAGATTTGGAGACCCCTGCCCAGGGACCACCG
ACCCCCCCGCCGGGAGGTAAGCTGGCCAGCGGTCGTTTCGTGTCTGTCTCTGTCTTTGTGCGTGTTTGTG
CCGGCATCTAATGTTTGCGCCTGCGTCTGTACTAGTTAGCTAACTAGCTCTGTATCTGGCGGACCCGTGG
TGGAACTGACGAGTTCTGAACACCCGGCCGCAACCCTGGGAGACGTCCCAGGGACTTTGGGGGCCGTTTT
TGTGGCCCGACCTGAGGAAGGGAGTCGATGTGGAATCCGACCCCGTCAGGATATGTGGTTCTGGTAGGAG
ACGAGAACCTAAAACAGTTCCCGCCTCCGTCTGAATTTTTGCTTTCGGTTTGGAACCGAAGCCGCGCGTC
TTGTCTGCTGCAGCGCTGCAGCATCGTTCTGTGTTGTCTCTGTCTGACTGTGTTTCTGTATTTGTCTGAA
AATTAGGGCCAGACTGTTACCACTCCCTTAAGTTTGACCTTAGGTCACTGGAAAGATGTCGAGCGGATCG
CTCACAACCAGTCGGTAGATGTCAAGAAGAGACGTTGGGTTACCTTCTGCTCTGCAGAATGGCCAACCTT
TAACGTCGGATGGCCGCGAGACGGCACCTTTAACCGAGACCTCATCACCCAGGTTAAGATCAAGGTCTTT
TCACCTGGCCCGCATGGACACCCAGACCAGGTCCCCTACATCGTGACCTGGGAAGCCTTGGCTTTTGACC
CCCCTCCCTGGGTCAAGCCCTTTGTACACCCTAAGCCTCCGCCTCCTCTTCCTCCATCCGCCCCGTCTCT
CCCCCTTGAACCTCCTCGTTCGACCCCGCCTCGATCCTCCCTTTATCCAGCCCTCACTCCTTCTCTAGGC
GCCGGAATTAGATCCCCCCGAGTCCAACACCCGTGGGAATCCCATGGGCACCATGGCCCCTCGCTCCAAA
AATGCTTTCGCGTCGCGCAGACACTGCTCGGTAGTTTCGGGGATCAGCGTTTGAGTAAGAGCCCGCGTCT
GAACCCTCCGCGCCGCCCCGGCCCCAGTGGAAAGACGCGCAGGCAAAACGCACCACGTGACGGAGCGTGA
CCGCGCGCCGAGCGCGCGCCAGGGTCGGGCAGGAAGAGGGCCTATTTCCCATGATTCCTTCATATTTGCA
TATACGATACAAGGCTGTTAGAGAGATAATTAGAATTAATTTGACTGTAAACACAAAGATATTAGTACAA
AATACGTGACGTAGAAAGTAATAATTTCTTGGGTAGTTTGCAGTTTTAAAATTATGTTTTAAAATGGACT
ATCATATGCTTACCGTAACTTGAAAGTATTTCGATTTCTTGGCTTTATATATCTTGTGGAAAGGACGAAA
CACCGTGCTCGCTTCGGCAGCACATATACTAGTCGACTAGGGATAACAGGGTAATTGTTTGAATGAGGCT
TCAGTACTTTACAGAATCGTTGCCTGCACATCTTGGAAACACTTGCTGGGATTACTTCTTCAGGTTAACC
CAACAGAAGGCTCGAGAAGGTATATTGCTGTTGACAGTGAGCGAGCGTGACCTGTGATGACTACTTAGTG
AAGCCACAGATGTAAGTAGTCATCACAGGTCACGCGTGCCTACTGCCTCGGAATTCAAGGGGCTACTTTA
GGAGCAATTATCTTGTTTACTAAAACTGAATACCTTGCTATCTCTTTGATACATTTTTACAAAGCTGAAT
TAAAATGGTATAAATTAAATCACTTTTTTCAATTCTACCGGGTAGGGGAGGCGCTTTTCCCAAGGCAGTC
TGGAGCATGCGCTTTAGCAGCCCCGCTGGGCACTTGGCGCTACACAAGTGGCCTCTGGCCTCGCACACAT
TCCACATCCACCGGTAGGCGCCAACCGGCTCCGTTCTTTGGTGGCCCCTTCGCGCCACCTTCTACTCCTC
CCCTAGTCAGGAAGTTCCCCCCCGCCCCGCAGCTCGCGTCGTGCAGGACGTGACAAATGGAAGTAGCACG
TCTCACTAGTCTCGTGCAGATGGACAGCACCGCTGAGCAATGGAAGCGGGTAGGCCTTTGGGGCAGCGGC
CAATAGCAGCTTTGCTCCTTCGCTTTCTGGGCTCAGAGGCTGGGAAGGGGTGGGTCCGGGGGCGGGCTCA
GGGGCGGGCTCAGGGGCGGGGCGGGCGCCCGAAGGTCCTCCGGAGGCCCGGCATTCTGCACGCTTCAAAA
GCGCACGTCTGCCGCGCTGTTCTCCTCTTCCTCATCTCCGGGCCTTTCGACCTGCAGCCCAAGCTTACCA
TGACCGAGTACAAGCCCACGGTGCGCCTCGCCACCCGCGACGACGTCCCCAGGGCCGTACGCACCCTCGC
CGCCGCGTTCGCCGACTACCCCGCCACGCGCCACACCGTCGATCCGGACCGCCACATCGAGCGGGTCACC
GAGCTGCAAGAACTCTTCCTCACGCGCGTCGGGCTCGACATCGGCAAGGTGTGGGTCGCGGACGACGGCG
CCGCGGTGGCGGTCTGGACCACGCCGGAGAGCGTCGAAGCGGGGGCGGTGTTCGCCGAGATCGGCCCGCG
CATGGCCGAGTTGAGCGGTTCCCGGCTGGCCGCGCAGCAACAGATGGAAGGCCTCCTGGCGCCGCACCGG
CCCAAGGAGCCCGCGTGGTTCCTGGCCACCGTCGGCGTCTCGCCCGACCACCAGGGCAAGGGTCTGGGCA
GCGCCGTCGTGCTCCCCGGAGTGGAGGCGGCCGAGCGCGCCGGGGTGCCCGCCTTCCTGGAGACCTCCGC
GCCCCGCAACCTCCCCTTCTACGAGCGGCTCGGCTTCACCGTCACCGCCGACGTCGAGGTGCCCGAAGGA
CCGCGCACCTGGTGCATGACCCGCAAGCCCGGTGCCTGACGCCCGCCCCACGACCCGCAGCGCCCGACCG
AAAGGAGCGCACGACCCCATGCATCGATAAAATAAAAGATTTTATTTAGTCTCCAGAAAAAGGGGGGAAT
GAAAGACCCCACCTGTAGGTTTGGCAAGCTAGCTTAAGTAACGCCATTTTGCAAGGCATGGAAAATACAT
AACTGAGAATAGAGAAGTTCAGATCAAGGTTAGGAACAGAGAGACAGCAGAATATGGGCCAAACAGGATA
TCTGTGGTAAGCAGTTCCTGCCCCGGCTCAGGGCCAAGAACAGATGGTCCCCAGATGCGGTCCCGCCCTC
AGCAGTTTCTAGAGAACCATCAGATGTTTCCAGGGTGCCCCAAGGACCTGAAATGACCCTGTGCCTTATT
TGAACTAACCAATCAGTTCGCTTCTCGCTTCTGTTCGCGCGCTTCTGCTCCCCGAGCTCAATAAAAGAGC
CCACAACCCCTCACTCGGCGCGCCAGTCCTCCGATAGACTGCGTCGCCCGGGTACCCGTGTATCCAATAA
ACCCTCTTGCAGTTGCATCCGACTTGTGGTCTCGCTGTTCCTTGGGAGGGTCTCCTCTGAGTGATTGACT
ACCCGTCAGCGGGGGTCTTTCATGGGTAACAGTTTCTTGAAGTTGGAGAACAACATTCTGAGGGTAGGAG
TCGAATATTAAGTAATCCTGACTCAATTAGCCACTGTTTTGAATCCACATACTCCAATACTCCTGAAATA
GTTCATTATGGACAGCGCAGAAAGAGCTGGGGAGAATTGTGAAATTGTTATCCGCTCACAATTCCACACA
ACATACGAGCCGGAAGCATAAAGTGTAAAGCCTGGGGTGCCTAATGAGTGAGCTAACTCACATTAATTGC
GTTGCGCTCACTGCCCGCTTTCCAGTCGGGAAACCTGTCGTGCCAGCTGCATTAATGAATCGGCCAACGC
GCGGGGAGAGGCGGTTTGCGTATTGGGCGCTCTTCCGCTTCCTCGCTCACTGACTCGCTGCGCTCGGTCG
TTCGGCTGCGGCGAGCGGTATCAGCTCACTCAAAGGCGGTAATACGGTTATCCACAGAATCAGGGGATAA
CGCAGGAAAGAACATGTGAGCAAAAGGCCAGCAAAAGGCCAGGAACCGTAAAAAGGCCGCGTTGCTGGCG
TTTTTCCATAGGCTCCGCCCCCCTGACGAGCATCACAAAAATCGACGCTCAAGTCAGAGGTGGCGAAACC
CGACAGGACTATAAAGATACCAGGCGTTTCCCCCTGGAAGCTCCCTCGTGCGCTCTCCTGTTCCGACCCT
GCCGCTTACCGGATACCTGTCCGCCTTTCTCCCTTCGGGAAGCGTGGCGCTTTCTCATAGCTCACGCTGT
AGGTATCTCAGTTCGGTGTAGGTCGTTCGCTCCAAGCTGGGCTGTGTGCACGAACCCCCCGTTCAGCCCG
ACCGCTGCGCCTTATCCGGTAACTATCGTCTTGAGTCCAACCCGGTAAGACACGACTTATCGCCACTGGC
AGCAGCCACTGGTAACAGGATTAGCAGAGCGAGGTATGTAGGCGGTGCTACAGAGTTCTTGAAGTGGTGG
CCTAACTACGGCTACACTAGAAGAACAGTATTTGGTATCTGCGCTCTGCTGAAGCCAGTTACCTTCGGAA
AAAGAGTTGGTAGCTCTTGATCCGGCAAACAAACCACCGCTGGTAGCGGTGGTTTTTTTGTTTGCAAGCA
GCAGATTACGCGCAGAAAAAAAGGATCTCAAGAAGATCCTTTGATCTTTTCTACGGGGTCTGACGCTCAG
TGGAACGAAAACTCACGTTAAGGGATTTTGGTCATGAGATTATCAAAAAGGATCTTCACCTAGATCCTTT
TAAATTAAAAATGAAGTTTTAAATCAATCTAAAGTATATATGAGTAAACTTGGTCTGACAGTTACCAATG
CTTAATCAGTGAGGCACCTATCTCAGCGATCTGTCTATTTCGTTCATCCATAGTTGCCTGACTCCCCGTC
GTGTAGATAACTACGATACGGGAGGGCTTACCATCTGGCCCCAGTGCTGCAATGATACCGCGAGACCCAC
GCTCACCGGCTCCAGATTTATCAGCAATAAACCAGCCAGCCGGAAGGGCCGAGCGCAGAAGTGGTCCTGC
AACTTTATCCGCCTCCATCCAGTCTATTAATTGTTGCCGGGAAGCTAGAGTAAGTAGTTCGCCAGTTAAT
AGTTTGCGCAACGTTGTTGCCATTGCTACAGGCATCGTGGTGTCACGCTCGTCGTTTGGTATGGCTTCAT
TCAGCTCCGGTTCCCAACGATCAAGGCGAGTTACATGATCCCCCATGTTGTGCAAAAAAGCGGTTAGCTC
CTTCGGTCCTCCGATCGTTGTCAGAAGTAAGTTGGCCGCAGTGTTATCACTCATGGTTATGGCAGCACTG
CATAATTCTCTTACTGTCATGCCATCCGTAAGATGCTTTTCTGTGACTGGTGAGTACTCAACCAAGTCAT
TCTGAGAATAGTGTATGCGGCGACCGAGTTGCTCTTGCCCGGCGTCAATACGGGATAATACCGCGCCACA
TAGCAGAACTTTAAAAGTGCTCATCATTGGAAAACGTTCTTCGGGGCGAAAACTCTCAAGGATCTTACCG
CTGTTGAGATCCAGTTCGATGTAACCCACTCGTGCACCCAACTGATCTTCAGCATCTTTTACTTTCACCA
GCGTTTCTGGGTGAGCAAAAACAGGAAGGCAAAATGCCGCAAAAAAGGGAATAAGGGCGACACGGAAATG
TTGAATACTCATACTCTTCCTTTTTCAATATTATTGAAGCATTTATCAGGGTTATTGTCTCATGAGCGGA
TACATATTTGAATGTATTTAGAAAAATAAACAAATAGGGGTTCCGCGCACATTTCCCCGAAAAGTGCCAC
CTGACGTCTAAGAAACCATTATTATCATGACATTAACCTATAAAAATAGGCGTATCACGAGGCCCTTTCG
TCTCGCGCGTTTCGGTGATGACGGTGAAAACCTCTGACACATGCAGCTCCCGGAGACGGTCACAGCTTGT
CTGTAAGCGGATGCCGGGAGCAGACAAGCCCGTCAGGGCGCGTCAGCGGGTGTTGGCGGGTGTCGGGGCT
GGCTTAACTATGCGGCATCAGAGCAGATTGTACTGAGAGTGCACCATATGCGGTGTGAAATACCGCACAG
ATGCGTAAGGAGAAAATACCGCATCAGGCGCCATTCGCCATTCAGGCTGCGCAACTGTTGGGAAGGGCGA
TCGGTGCGGGCCTCTTCGCTATTACGCCAGCTGGCGAAAGGGGGATGTGCTGCAAGGCGATTAAGTTGGG
TAACGCCAGGGTTTTCCCAGTCACGACGTTGTAAAACGACGGCGCAAGGAATGGTGCATGCAAGGAGATG
GCGCCCAACAGTCCCCCGGCCACGGGGCCTGCCACCATACCCACGCCGAAACAAGCGCTCATGAGCCCGA
AGTGGCGAGCCCGATCTTCCCCATCGGTGATGTCGGCGATATAGGCGCCAGCAACCGCACCTGTGGCGCC
GGTGATGCCGGCCACGATGCGTCCGGCGTAGAGGCGATTAGTCCAATTTGTTAAAGACAGGATATCAGTG
GTCCAGGCTCTAGTTTTGACTCAACAATATCACCAGCTGAAGCCTATAGAGTACGAGCCATAGATAAAAT
AAAAGATTTTATTTAGTCTCCAGAAAAAGGGGGGAA
